>Addgene plasmid #58396 | pCMV-HA-mIFITM3-C71,72,105A | addgene partial sequence | sequence record 95788 | pcDL-F 5'-GTTGCCTTTACTTCTAGGCCT-3'
TGTACCCATACGATGTTCCAGATTACGCTCTTATGGCCATGGAGGCCCGAATTCCCATGAACCACACTTC
TCAAGCCTTCATCACCGCTGCCAGTGGAGGACAGCCCCCAAACTACGAAAGAATCAAGGAAGAATATGAG
GTGGCTGAGATGGGGGCACCGCACGGATCGGCTTCTGTCAGAACTACTGTGATCAACATGCCCAGAGAGG
TGTCGGTGCCTGACCATGTGGTCTGGTCCCTGTTCAATACACTCTTCATGAACTTCGCAGCACTGGGCTT
CATAGCCTATGCCTACTCCGTGAAGTCTAGGGATCGGAAGATGGTGGGTGATGTGACTGGAGCCCAGGCC
TACGCCTCCACTGCTAAGGCACTGAACATCAGCACCTTGGTCCTCAGCATCCTGATGGTTGTTATCACCA
TTGTTAGTGTCATCATCATTGTTCTTAACGCTCAAAACCTTCACACTTAAGTCGACCGAGATCTCTCGAG
GTACCGCGGCCGCGGGGATCCAGACATGATAAGATACATTGATGAGTTTGGACAAACCACAACTAGAATG
CAGTGAAAAAAATGCTTTATTTGTGAAATTTGTGATGCTATTGCTTTATTTGTAACCATTATAAGCTGCA
ATAAACAAGTTAACAACAACAATTGCATTCATTTTATGTTTCAGGTTCAGGGGGAGGTGTGGGAGGTTTT
TTCGGATCCTCTA
