>Addgene plasmid #58396 | pCMV-HA-mIFITM3-C71,72,105A | addgene partial sequence | sequence record 95789 | EBV-rev 5'-GTGGTTTGTCCAAACTCATC-3'
TGTCTGGATCCCCGCGGCCGCGGTACCTCGAGAGATCTCGGTCGACTTAAGTGTGAAGGTTTTGAGCGTT
AAGAACAATGATGATGACACTAACAATGGTGATAACAACCATCAGGATGCTGAGGACCAAGGTGCTGATG
TTCAGTGCCTTAGCAGTGGAGGCGTAGGCCTGGGCTCCAGTCACATCACCCACCATCTTCCGATCCCTAG
ACTTCACGGAGTAGGCATAGGCTATGAAGCCCAGTGCTGCGAAGTTCATGAAGAGTGTATTGAACAGGGA
CCAGACCACATGGTCAGGCACCGACACCTCTCTGGGCATGTTGATCACAGTAGTTCTGACAGAAGCCGAT
CCGTGCGGTGCCCCCATCTCAGCCACCTCATATTCTTCCTTGATTCTTTCGTAGTTTGGGGGCTGTCCTC
CACTGGCAGCGGTGATGAAGGCTTGAGAAGTGTGGTTCATGGGAATTCGGGCCTCCATGGCCATAAGAGC
GTAATCTGGAACATCGTATGGGTACATGGTGGGCCCGCGGGTACAATTCCGCAGCTTTTAGAGCAGAAGT
AACACTTCCGTACAGGCCTAGAAGTAAAGGCAACATCCACTGAGGAGCAGTTCTTTGATTTGCACCACCA
CCGGATCCGGGACCTGAAATAAAAGACAAAAAGACTAAACTTACCAGTTAACTTTCTGGTTTTTCAGTTC
CTCTAGTACCGGATCCTCTAGAGTCCGGAGGCTGGATCGGTCCCGGTGTCTTCTATGGAGGTCAAAACAG
CGTGGATGGCGTCTCCAGGCGATCTGACGGTTCACTAAACGAGCTCTGCTTATATAGACCTCCCACCGTA
CACGCCTACCGCCCATTTGCGTCAATGGG
