[The description below was written by a language model from this plasmid's Addgene catalogue record.]
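Description:
pCMV-HA-mIFITM3-C71,72,105A is a mammalian expression plasmid built on the commercial pCMV-HA backbone (about 3.8 kb; roughly 4.2 kb with the insert). It is maintained in E. coli as a high-copy plasmid under ampicillin selection. The record does not list a selectable marker for mammalian cells, so it appears suited mainly to transient transfection. No feature table is provided, so elements such as the bacterial origin or polyadenylation signal are not itemised in the record.

The payload is the mouse Ifitm3 coding sequence (interferon-induced transmembrane protein 3), cloned between EcoRI and SalI sites that both remain intact. It is transcribed from the cytomegalovirus immediate-early promoter for strong constitutive expression. The backbone supplies an N-terminal HA epitope tag fused in frame, allowing the protein to be detected or immunoprecipitated with anti-HA antibodies. The insert carries three point mutations converting cysteines 71, 72 and 105 to alanine. The associated publication title links S-palmitoylation of IFITM3 to its antiviral activity. Since S-palmitoylation occurs on cysteine side chains, this triple alanine substitution presumably removes the candidate lipid attachment sites to yield a palmitoylation-deficient protein. The construct would therefore typically be used alongside HA-tagged wild-type IFITM3 as a loss-of-modification control. Such comparisons can address how palmitoylation contributes to the protein's localisation, membrane behaviour and ability to restrict viral infection in transfected mammalian cells.
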