Addgene plasmid #58396: pCMV-HA-mIFITM3-C71,72,105A
Purpose: Expressed murine IFITM3-C71,72,105A with an N-terminal HA tag in mammalian cells
Depositing lab: Howard Hang & Jacob Yount. Depositing organization: Rockefeller University. Publication: Palmitoylome profiling reveals S-palmitoylation-dependent antiviral activity of IFITM3. Yount JS, Moltedo B, Yang YY, Charron G, Moran TM, Lopez CB, Hang HC. Nat Chem Biol. 2010 Aug;6(8):610-4. doi: 10.1038/nchembio.405. Epub 2010 Jul 4. PubMed 20601941.
Backbone
  Vector backbone: pCMV-HA
  Backbone manufacturer: clontech
  Backbone size w/o insert (bp): 3800
  Total vector size (bp): 4211
  Vector type: Mammalian Expression
Growth in bacteria
  Bacterial resistance: Ampicillin, 100 μg/mL
  Growth temperature: 37°C
  Growth strain: DH5alpha
  Copy number: High Copy
Gene/Insert
  Gene/Insert name: IFITM3
  Species: M. musculus (mouse)
  Mutation: Cysteines 71, 72, and 105 to Alanine
  Entrez Gene: Ifitm3 (a.k.a. 1110004C05Rik, Cd225, Cdw217, DSPA2b, Fgls, IP15, mil-1)
  Promoter: CMV IE
  Tag / fusion protein: HA (N terminal on backbone)
  Cloning method: Restriction Enzyme; 5′ cloning site EcoRI (not destroyed); 3′ cloning site SalI (not destroyed)
  Sequencing primers: 5′ GATCCGGTACTAGAGGAACTGAAAAAC
Terms and licenses: Academic/Nonprofit Terms; Industry Terms: Not Available to Industry
How to cite: pCMV-HA-mIFITM3-C71,72,105A was a gift from Howard Hang & Jacob Yount (Addgene plasmid # 58396 ; http://n2t.net/addgene:58396 ; RRID:Addgene_58396)
